>Addgene plasmid #101266 | 5W9S (CXXC5) | addgene full sequence | sequence record 193499 | Addgene NGS Result
TAATACGACTCACTATAGGGGAATTGTGAGCGGATAACAATTCCCCTCTAGAAATAATTTTGTTTAACTT
TAAGAAGGAGATATACCATGCATCATCATCATCATCACAGCAGCGGCAGAGAAAACTTGTATTTCCAGGG
CAGCTCCGGCAAGAAGAAGCGGAAACGCTGCGGCATGTGCGCGCCCTGCCGGCGGCGCATCAACTGCGAG
CAGTGCAGCAGTTGTAGGAATCGAAAGACTGGCCATCAGATTTGCAAATTCAGAAAATGTGAGGAACTCA
AAAAGAAGCCTTCCGCTGCTTGATGACGAAGCTTGCGGCCGCACTCGAGCACCACCACCACCACCACTGA
GATCCGGCTGCTAACAAAGCCCGAAAGGAAGCTGAGTTGGCTGCTGCCACCGCTGAGCAATAACTAGCAT
AACCCCTTGGGGCCTCTAAACGGGTCTTGAGGGGTTTTTTGCTGAAAGGAGGAACTATATCCGGATTGGC
GAATGGG
[124 nt withheld, positions 498-621]
C
[91 nt withheld, positions 623-713]
A
[49 nt withheld, positions 715-763]
CCTTTGACGTTGGAGTCCACGTTCTTT
[37 nt withheld, positions 791-827]
ACCCTATCTCGGTCTATTCTTTTGATTTATAAGGGATTTTGCCGATTTCGGCCTATTGGTTAAAAAATGA
GCTGATTTAACAAAAATTTAACGCGAATTTTAACAAAATATTAACGCTTACAATTTAGGTGGCACTTTTC
GGGGAAATGTGCGCGGAACCCCTATTTGTTTATTTTTCTAAATACATTCAAATATGTATCCGCTCATGAA
TTAATTCTTAGAAAAACTCATCGAGCATCAAATGAAACTGCAATTTATTCATATCAGGATTATCAATACC
ATATTTTTGAAAAAGCCGTTTCTGTAATGAAGGAGAAAACTCACCGAGGCAGTTCCATAGGATGGCAAGA
TCCTGGTATCGGTCTGCGATTCCGACTCGTCCAACATCAATACAACCTATTAATTTCCCCTCGTCAAAAA
TAAGGTTATCAAGTGAGAAATCACCATGAGTGACGACTGAATCCGGTGAGAATGGCAAAAGTTTATGCAT
TTCTTTCCAGACTTGTTCAACAGGCCAGCCATTACGCTCGTCATCAAAATCACTCGCATCAACCAAACCG
TTATTCATTCGTGATTGCGCCTGAGCGAGACGAAATACGCGATCGCTGTTAAAAGGACAATTACAAACAG
GAATCGAATGCAACCGGCGCAGGAACACTGCCAGCGCATCAACAATATTTTCACCTGAATCAGGATATTC
TTCTAATACCTGGAATGCTGTTTTCCCGGGGATCGCAGTGGTGAGTAACCATGCATCATCAGGAGTACGG
ATAAAATGCTTGATGGTCGGAAGAGGCATAAATTCCGTCAGCCAGTTTAGTCTGACCATCTCATCTGTAA
CATCATTGGCAACGCTACCTTTGCCATGTTTCAGAAACAACTCTGGCGCATCGGGCTTCCCATACAATCG
ATAGATTGTCGCACCTGATTGCCCGACATTATCGCGAGCCCATTTATACCCATATAAATCAGCATCCATG
TTGGAATTTAATCGCGGCCTAGAGCAAGACGTTTCCCGTTGAATATGGCTCATAACACCCCTTGTATTAC
TGTTTATGTAAGCAGACAGTTTTATTGTTCATGACCAAAATCCCTTAACGTGAGTTTTCGTTCCACTGAG
CGTCAGACCCCGTAGAAAAGATCAAAGGATCTTCTTGAGATCCTTTTTTTCTGCGCGTAATCTGCTGCTT
GCAAACAAAAAAACCACCGCTACCAGCGGTGGTTTGTTTGCCGGATCAAGAGCTACCAACTCTTTTTCCG
AAGGTAACTGGCTTCAGCAGAGCGCAGATACCAAATACTGTCCTTCTAGTGTAGCCGTAGTTAGGCCACC
ACTTCAAGAACTCTGTAGCACCGCCTACATACCTCGCTCTGCTAATCCTGTTACCAGTGGCTGCTGCCAG
TGGCGATAAGTCGTGTCTTACCGGGTTGGACTCAAGACGATAGTTACCGGATAAGGCGCAGCGGTCGGGC
TGAACGGGGGGTTCGTGCACACAGCCCAGCTTGGAGCGAACGACCTACACCGAACTGAGATACCTACAGC
GTGAGCTATGAGAAAGCGCCACGCTTCCCGAAGGGAGAAAGGCGGACAGGTATCCGGTAAGCGGCAGGGT
CGGAACAGGAGAGCGCACGAGGGAGCTTCCAGGGGGAAACGCCTGGTATCTTTATAGTCCTGTCGGGTTT
CGCCACCTCTGACTTGAGCGTCGATTTTTGTGATGCTCGTCAGGGGGGCGGAGCCTATGGAAAAACGCCA
GCAACGCGGCCTTTTTACGGTTCCTGGCCTTTTGCTGGCCTTTTGCTCACATGTTCTTTCCTGCGTTATC
CCCTGATTCTGTGGATAACCGTATTACCGCCTTTGAGTGAGCTGATACCGCTCGCCGCAGCCGAACGACC
GAGCGCAGCGAGTCAGTGAGCGAGGAAGCGGAAGAGCGCCTGATGCGGTATTTTCTCCTTACGCATCTGT
GCGGTATTTCACACCGCAATGGTGCACTCTCAGTACAATCTGCTCTGATGCCGCATAGTTAAGCCAGTAT
ACACTCCGCTATCGCTACGTGACTGGGTCATGGCTGCGCCCCGACACCCGCCAACACCCGCTGACGCGCC
CTGACGGGCTTGTCTGCTCCCGGCATCCGCTTACAGACAAGCTGTGACCGTCTCCGGGAGCTGCATGTGT
CAGAGGTTTTCACCGTCATCACCGAAACGCGCGAGGCAGCTGCGGTAAAGCTCATCAGCGTGGTCGTGAA
GCGATTCACAGATGTCTGCCTGTTCATCCGCGTCCAGCTCGTTGAGTTTCTCCAGAAGCGTTAATGTCTG
GCTTCTGATAAAGCGGGCCATGTTAAGGGCGGTTTTTTCCTGTTTGGTCACTGATGCCTCCGTGTAAGGG
GGATTTCTGTTCATGGGGGTAATGATACCGATGAAACGAGAGAGGATGCTCACGATACGGGTTACTGATG
ATGAACATGCCCGGTTACTGGAACGTTGTGAGGGTAAACAACTGGCGGTATGGATGCGGCGGGACCAGAG
AAAAATCACTCAGGGTCAATGCCAGCGCTTCGTTAATACAGATGTAGGTGTTCCACAGGGTAGCCAGCAG
CATCCTGCGATGCAGATCCGGAACATAATGGTGCAGGGCGCTGACTTCCGCGTTTCCAGACTTTACGAAA
CACGGAAACCGAAGACCATTCATGTTGTTGCTCAGGTCGCAGACGTTTTGCAGCAGCAGTCGCTTCACGT
TCGCTCGCGTATCGGTGATTCATTCTGCTAACCAGTAAGGCAACCCCGCCAGCCTAGCCGGGTCCTCAAC
GACAGGAGCACGATCATGCGCACCCGTGGGGCCGCCATGCCGGCGATAATGGCCTGCTTCTCGCCGAAAC
GTTTGGTGGCGGGACCAGTGACGAAGGCTTGAGCGAGGGCGTGCAAGATTCCGAATACCGCAAGCGACAG
GCCGATCATCGTCGCGCTCCAGCGAAAGCGGTCCTCGCCGAAAATGACCCAGAGCGCTGCCGGCACCTGT
CCTACGAGTTGCATGATAAAGAAGACAGTCATAAGTGCGGCGACGATAGTCATGCCCCGCGCCCACCGGA
AGGAGCTGACTGGGTTGAAGGCTCTCAAGGGCATCGGTCGAGATCCCGGTGCCTAATGAGTGAGCTAACT
TACATTAATTGCGTTGCGCTCACTGCCCGCTTTCCAGTCGGGAAACCTGTCGTGCCAGCTGCATTAATGA
ATCGGCCAACGCGCGGGGAGAGGCGGTTTGCGTATTGGGCGCCAGGGTGGTTTTTCTTTTCACCAGTGAG
ACGGGCAACAGCTGATTGCCCTTCACCGCCTGGCCCTGAGAGAGTTGCAGCAAGCGGTCCACGCTGGTTT
GCCCCAGCAGGCGAAAATCCTGTTTGATGGTGGTTAACGGCGGGATATAACATGAGCTGTCTTCGGTATC
GTCGTATCCCACTACCGAGATATCCGCACCAACGCGCAGCCCGGACTCGGTAATGGCGCGCATTGCGCCC
AGCGCCATCTGATCGTTGGCAACCAGCATCGCAGTGGGAACGATGCCCTCATTCAGCATTTGCATGGTTT
GTTGAAAACCGGACATGGCACTCCAGTCGCCTTCCCGTTCCGCTATCGGCTGAATTTGATTGCGAGTGAG
ATATTTATGCCAGCCAGCCAGACGCAGACGCGCCGAGACAGAACTTAATGGGCCCGCTAACAGCGCGATT
TGCTGGTGACCCAATGCGACCAGATGCTCCACGCCCAGTCGCGTACCGTCTTCATGGGAGAAAATAATAC
TGTTGATGGGTGTCTGGTCAGAGACATCAAGAAATAACGCCGGAACATTAGTGCAGGCAGCTTCCACAGC
AATGGCATCCTGGTCATCCAGCGGATAGTTAATGATCAGCCCACTGACGCGTTGCGCGAGAAGATTGTGC
ACCGCCGCTTTACAGGCTTCGACGCCGCTTCGTTCTACCATCGACACCACCACGCTGGCACCCAGTTGAT
CGGCGCGAGATTTAATCGCCGCGACAATTTGCGACGGCGCGTGCAGGGCCAGACTGGAGGTGGCAACGCC
AATCAGCAACGACTGTTTGCCCGCCAGTTGTTGTGCCACGCGGTTGGGAATGTAATTCAGCTCCGCCATC
GCCGCTTCCACTTTTTCCCGCGTTTTCGCAGAAACGTGGCTGGCCTGGTTCACCACGCGGGAAACGGTCT
GATAAGAGACACCGGCATACTCTGCGACATCGTATAACGTTACTGGTTTCACATTCACCACCCTGAATTG
ACTCTCTTCCGGGCGCTATCATGCCATACCGCGAAAGGTTTTGCGCCATTCGATGGTGTCCGGGATCTCG
ACGCTCTCCCTTATGCGACTCCTGCATTAGGAAGCAGCCCAGTAGTAGGTTGAGGCCGTTGAGCACCGCC
GCCGCAAGGAATGGTGCATGCAAGGAGATGGCGCCCAACAGTCCCCCGGCCACGGGGCCTGCCACCATAC
CCACGCCGAAACAAGCGCTCATGAGCCCGAAGTGGCGAGCCCGATCTTCCCCATCGGTGATGTCGGCGAT
ATAGGCGCCAGCAACCGCACCTGTGGCGCCGGTGATGCCGGCCACGATGCGTCCGGCGTAGAGGATCGAG
ATCTCGATCCCGCGAAAT
Features (pLannotate 1.2.2; 20 found; start..end, strand, type, name):
      1..19      +  promoter       T7 promoter: promoter for bacteriophage T7 RNA polymerase
     20..44      +  protein_bind   lac operator: The lac repressor binds to the lac operator to inhibit transcription in E. coli. This inhibition can be relieved by adding lactose or isopropyl-β-D-thiogalactopyranoside (IPTG). lac repressor encoded by lacI
     59..81      +  RBS            RBS: efficient ribosome binding site from bacteriophage T7 gene 10 (Olins and Rangwala, 1989)
     89..107     +  CDS            capTEV™ (fragment): composite tag for in vivo biotinylation, TEV protease cleavage, and 6xHis tagging
    142..300     +  CDS            Cxxc5 (fragment): CXXC5_RAT - Experimental evidence at protein level: Swiss-Prot protein existence level 1. May indirectly participate in activation of the NF-kappa-B and MAPK pathways (By similarity). Required for DNA damage-induced ATM phosphorylation, p53 activation and cell cycle arrest. Involved in myelopoiesis (By similarity). Acts as a mediator of BMP4-mediated modulation of canonical Wnt signaling activity in neural stem cells (PubMed:19001364). Binds to the oxygen responsive element of COX4I2 and represses its transcription under hypoxia conditions (4% oxygen), as well as normoxia conditions (20% oxyge
    330..347     +  CDS            9xHis (fragment): 9xHis affinity tag
    357..406     +  CDS            SET1 (fragment): solubility-enhancement tag derived from T7 phage gene 10B
    414..461     +  terminator     T7 terminator: transcription terminator for bacteriophage T7 RNA polymerase
    498..926     +  rep_origin     f1 ori (sequence partly withheld): f1 bacteriophage origin of replication; arrow indicates direction of (+) strand synthesis
    979..1036    +  promoter       AmpR promoter (fragment): bla
   1045..1860    -  CDS            KanR: aminoglycoside phosphotransferase; aph(3')-Ia; confers resistance to kanamycin in bacteria or G418 (Geneticin®) in eukaryotes
   1982..2570    +  rep_origin     ori: high-copy-number ColE1/pMB1/pBR322/pUC origin of replication
   2756..2895    -  misc_feature   bom: basis of mobility region from pBR322
   2997..3188    -  CDS            rop: Rop protein, which maintains plasmids at low copy number; rop
   3205..3585    +  CDS            YPB1_ECOLX: Protein predicted: Swiss-Prot protein existence level 4. From Escherichia coli.
   3657..3948    -  CDS            TcR (fragment): tetracycline efflux protein; tet; confers resistance to tetracycline
   3963..3984    -  protein_bind   CAP binding site: CAP binding activates transcription in the presence of cAMP. E. coli catabolite activator protein
   3997..5079    -  CDS            lacI: lac repressor; lacI; The lac repressor binds to the lac operator to inhibit transcription in E. coli. This inhibition can be relieved by adding lactose or isopropyl-β-D-thiogalactopyranoside (IPTG).
   5080..5157    -  promoter       lacI promoter: lacI
   5165..5444    -  CDS            TcR (fragment): tetracycline efflux protein; tet; confers resistance to tetracycline
