[The description below was written by a language model from this plasmid's Addgene catalogue record and pLannotate feature annotations shown in this document.]
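Description:
5W9S (CXXC5) is a bacterial expression plasmid built on the pET28-MHL backbone from the Structural Genomics Consortium, made to produce a fragment of human CXXC5 for structure determination. The insert is only 159 bp, introduced by ligation-independent cloning, so it encodes a short portion of the protein rather than the full open reading frame, as the record itself cautions. The automated annotation labels this region by similarity to the rat orthologue, but the catalogue entry gives the species as human.

Expression follows the standard pET arrangement: a T7 promoter with an adjacent lac operator, the phage T7 gene 10 ribosome binding site, and a T7 terminator downstream. A plasmid-borne lacI gene supplies lac repressor, so transcription is held off until IPTG is added in a host that provides T7 RNA polymerase. The backbone contributes an N-terminal 6xHis tag followed by a TEV protease cleavage site, allowing metal-affinity purification and subsequent removal of the tag; the annotation software reads this tag as a partial match to a composite TEV/His tag. The short His-tag and T7 gene 10-derived matches annotated after the insert appear to be residual backbone sequence, and the record does not indicate that they are part of the expressed protein.

The plasmid is selected with kanamycin through an aminoglycoside phosphotransferase gene and replicates from a ColE1/pBR322-type origin accompanied by rop and the bom region. The record lists its copy number as unknown. An f1 origin is also present, and the tetracycline-resistance fragments are nonfunctional pBR322 remnants.
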