Addgene plasmid #101266: 5W9S (CXXC5)
Purpose: Bacterial expression for structure determination; may not be full ORF
Depositing lab: Cheryl Arrowsmith. Depositing organization: University of Toronto.
Backbone
  Vector backbone: pET28-MHL
  Backbone manufacturer: SGC (Addgene Plasmid #26096)
  Vector type: Bacterial Expression
Growth in bacteria
  Bacterial resistance: Kanamycin, 50 μg/mL
  Growth temperature: 37°C
  Growth strain: DH5alpha
  Copy number: Unknown
Gene/Insert
  Gene/Insert name: CXXC5 (alt names: 5W9S; gi|158261989)
  Species: H. sapiens (human)
  Insert size (bp): 159
  Entrez Gene: CXXC5 (a.k.a. HSPC195, CF5, RINF, WID)
  Promoter: T7
  Tag / fusion protein: 6xHis-TEV (N terminal on backbone)
  Cloning method: Ligation Independent Cloning
  Sequencing primers: 5′ T7; 3′ T7-term
Terms and licenses: Academic/Nonprofit Terms; Industry Terms: Not Available to Industry
Depositor comments: N terminal tag: MHHHHHHSSGRENLYFQG. SGC Clone Sample ID: CXXC5:JMC02B-D02:C226464. SGC or PDB link: http://www.thesgc.org/structures/5W9S/
How to cite: 5W9S (CXXC5) was a gift from Cheryl Arrowsmith (Addgene plasmid # 101266 ; http://n2t.net/addgene:101266 ; RRID:Addgene_101266)
