>Addgene plasmid #101266 | 5W9S (CXXC5) | depositor partial sequence | sequence record 190973 | insert
AGCTCCGGCAAGAAGAAGCGGAAACGCTGCGGCATGTGCGCGCCCTGCCGGCGGCGCATCAACTGCGAGC
AGTGCAGCAGTTGTAGGAATCGAAAGACTGGCCATCAGATTTGCAAATTCAGAAAATGTGAGGAACTCAA
AAAGAAGCCTTCCGCTGCT
